>Addgene plasmid #47822 | pFAB3991 | addgene partial sequence | sequence record 69909 | Neo-R 5'-GCCCAGTCATAGCCGAATAG-3'
ATCCATCTTGTTCAATCATGCGAAACGATCCTCATCCTGTCTCTTGATCAGATCATGATCCCCTGCGCCA
TCAGATCCTTGGCGGCAAGAAAGCCATCCAGTTTACTTTGCAGGGCTTCCCAACCTTACCAGAGGGCGCC
CCAGCTGGCAATTCCGACGTCGAATTCAAAAGATCTTAAGTAAGTAAGAGTATACGTATATCGGCTAATA
ACGTATTAAGGCGCTTCGGCGCCTTTTTTTATGGGGGTATTTTCATCCCAATCCACACGTCCAACGCACA
GCAAACACCACGTCGACCCTATCAGCTGCGTGCTTTCTATGAGTCGTTGCTGCATAACTTGACAATTAAT
CATCCGGCTCGTATAATGTGTGGAGGGCCCAAGTTCACTTAAAAAGGAGATCAACAATGAAAGCAATTTT
CGTACTGAAACATCTTAATCATGCGGGGGAGTCTTTCTAATGGCGAGTAGCGAAGACGTTATCAAAGAGT
TCATGCGTTTCAAAGTTCGTATGGAAGGTTCCGTTAACGGTCACGAGTTCGAAATCGAAGGTGAAGGTGA
AGGTCGTCCGTACGAAGGTACCCAGACCGCTAAACTGAAAGTTACCAAAGGTGGTCCGCTGCCGTTCGCT
TGGGACATCCTGTCCCCGCAGTTCCAGTACGGTTCCAAAGCTTACGTTAAACACCCGGCTGACATCCCGG
ACTACCTGAAACTGTCCTTCCCGGAAGGTTTCAAATGGGAACGTGTTATGAACTTCGAAGACGGTGGTGT
TGTTACCGTTACCCAGGACTCCTCCCTGCAAGACGGTGAGTTCATCTACAAAGTTAAACTGCGTGGTACC
AACTTCCCGTCCGACGGTCCGGTTATGCAGAAAAAAACCATGGGTTGGGAAGCTTCCACCGAACGTATGT
ACCCGGAA
