[The description below was written by a language model from this plasmid's Addgene catalogue record.]
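Description:
pFAB3991 is a bacterial expression and synthetic-biology reporter plasmid from the BIOFAB collection, built on the roughly 3 kb pFAB1781 backbone. It is maintained in E. coli (the recorded growth strain is BW25113) under kanamycin selection and is listed as high copy. The record does not explicitly name the origin of replication, although one of the listed sequencing primers anneals in a p15A origin, which suggests that replicon is present. No feature table is provided, so the exact layout of backbone elements cannot be confirmed.

The insert is a 124 bp synthetic cassette that combines a constitutive promoter part, promoter 14 (P14, apFAB154), with a translation initiation element, BCD15 (apFAB693). A BCD, or bicistronic design, is a standardized translation initiation element in which a short leader open reading frame with its own ribosome binding site is translationally coupled to the downstream gene. Ribosomes translating the leader help unfold local mRNA structure around the second ribosome binding site, making expression less dependent on the sequence of the gene of interest. In this plasmid the promoter/BCD pair drives a red fluorescent protein reporter, and RFP fluorescence serves as the readout of the combined transcription and translation initiation strength.

The plasmid is one member of a combinatorial library used to characterize promoter/BCD pairings. According to the depositor, scores across the set ranged from about 6 to about 635 arbitrary fluorescence units, and this combination scored about 90, towards the lower end of that range. It is useful as a calibrated reference or as a source of parts for tuning gene expression in E. coli.
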