Addgene plasmid #47822: pFAB3991
Purpose: BIOFAB RFP reporter plasmid for measuring promoter 14 + BCD15 efficiency.
Depositing lab: Drew Endy. Depositing organization: Stanford University. Publication: Precise and reliable gene expression via standard transcription and translation initiation elements. Mutalik VK, Guimaraes JC, Cambray G, Lam C, Christoffersen MJ, Mai QA, Tran AB, Paull M, Keasling JD, Arkin AP, Endy D. Nat Methods. 2013 Apr;10(4):354-60. doi: 10.1038/nmeth.2404. Epub 2013 Mar 10. PubMed 23474465.
Backbone
  Vector backbone: pFAB1781
  Backbone size w/o insert (bp): 3000
  Vector type: Bacterial Expression, Synthetic Biology
Growth in bacteria
  Bacterial resistance: Kanamycin, 50 μg/mL
  Growth temperature: 37°C
  Growth strain: BW25113
  Copy number: High Copy
Gene/Insert
  Gene/Insert name: promoter 14 and BCD15 (alt name: P14, apFAB154 and BCD15, apFAB693)
  Species: Synthetic
  Insert size (bp): 124
  Promoter: see insert
  Cloning method: Unknown
  Sequencing primers: 5′ Neo-R; 3′ p15A-R
Terms and licenses: Academic/Nonprofit Terms; Industry Terms: Not Available to Industry
Depositor comments: RFP fluorescence (Arbitrary Units, AU) is used to measure the efficiency of the promoter/BCD combination. Promoter/BCD combinations ranged from a low score of 6.14 to a high score of 634.54. The score for this combination was: 90.17
How to cite: pFAB3991 was a gift from Drew Endy (Addgene plasmid # 47822 ; http://n2t.net/addgene:47822 ; RRID:Addgene_47822)
