LOCUS       Exported 3020 bp ds-DNA circular SYN 13-MAY-2021
DEFINITION  BIOFAB RFP reporter plasmid for measuring promoter 14 + BCD15
            efficiency..
ACCESSION   .
VERSION     .
KEYWORDS    pFAB3991
SOURCE      synthetic DNA construct
  ORGANISM  synthetic DNA construct
REFERENCE   1 (bases 1 to 3020)
  AUTHORS   Mutalik VK, Guimaraes JC, Cambray G, Lam C, Christoffersen MJ, Mai
            QA, Tran AB, Paull M, Keasling JD, Arkin AP, Endy D
  TITLE     Precise and reliable gene expression via standard transcription and
            translation initiation elements.
  JOURNAL   Nat Methods. 2013 Apr;10(4):354-60. doi: 10.1038/nmeth.2404. Epub
            2013 Mar 10.
  PUBMED    23474465
REFERENCE   2 (bases 1 to 3020)
  AUTHORS   .
  TITLE     Direct Submission
  JOURNAL   Exported May 13, 2021 from SnapGene Server 1.1.58
            http://www.snapgene.com
FEATURES             Location/Qualifiers
     source          1..3020
                     /organism="synthetic DNA construct"
                     /mol_type="other DNA"
     terminator      97..191
                     /label=lambda t0 terminator
                     /note="transcription terminator from phage lambda"
     CDS             complement(222..1016)
                     /codon_start=1
                     /gene="aph(3')-II (or nptII)"
                     /product="aminoglycoside phosphotransferase from Tn5"
                     /label=NeoR/KanR
                     /note="confers resistance to neomycin, kanamycin, and G418
                     (Geneticin(R))"
                     /translation="MIEQDGLHAGSPAAWVERLFGYDWAQQTIGCSDAAVFRLSAQGRP
                     VLFVKTDLSGALNELQDEAARLSWLATTGVPCAAVLDVVTEAGRDWLLLGEVPGQDLLS
                     SHLAPAEKVSIMADAMRRLHTLDPATCPFDHQAKHRIERARTRMEAGLVDQDDLDEEHQ
                     GLAPAELFARLKARMPDGEDLVVTHGDACLPNIMVENGRFSGFIDCGRLGVADRYQDIA
                     LATRDIAEELGGEWADRFLVLYGIAAPDSQRIAFYRLLDEFF"
     primer_bind     complement(333..352)
                     /label=Neo-F
                     /note="Neomycin resistance gene, forward primer"
     primer_bind     943..962
                     /label=Neo-R
                     /note="Neomycin resistance gene, reverse primer"
     promoter        1336..1365
                     /label=trc promoter
                     /note="strong E. coli promoter; hybrid between the trp and
                     lac UV5 promoters"
     CDS             1457..2134
                     /codon_start=1
                     /product="monomeric derivative of DsRed (Campbell et al.,
                     2002)"
                     /label=mRFP1
                     /translation="MASSEDVIKEFMRFKVRMEGSVNGHEFEIEGEGEGRPYEGTQTAK
                     LKVTKGGPLPFAWDILSPQFQYGSKAYVKHPADIPDYLKLSFPEGFKWERVMNFEDGGV
                     VTVTQDSSLQDGEFIYKVKLRGTNFPSDGPVMQKKTMGWEASTERMYPEDGALKGEIKM
                     RLKLKDGGHYDAEVKTTYMAKKPVQLPGAYKTDIKLDITSHNEDYTIVEQYERAEGRHS
                     TGA"
     terminator      2167..2238
                     /label=rrnB T1 terminator
                     /note="transcription terminator T1 from the E. coli rrnB
                     gene"
     terminator      2254..2281
                     /label=T7Te terminator
                     /note="phage T7 early transcription terminator"
     primer_bind     complement(2324..2341)
                     /label=L4440
                     /note="L4440 vector, forward primer"
     rep_origin      complement(2458..3003)
                     /direction=LEFT
                     /label=p15A ori
                     /note="Plasmids containing the medium-copy-number p15A
                     origin of replication can be propagated in E. coli cells
                     that contain a second plasmid with the ColE1 origin. "
     primer_bind     complement(2538..2557)
                     /label=pBR322ori-F
                     /note="pBR322 origin, forward primer"
ORIGIN
        1 tcagataaaa tatttctaga tttcagtgca atttatctct tcaaatgtag cacctgaagt
       61 cagccccata cgatataagt tgttactagt gcttggattc tcaccaataa aaaacgcccg
      121 gcggcaaccg agcgttctga acaaatccag atggagttct gaggtcatta ctggatctat
      181 caacaggagt ccaagcgagc tctcgaaccc cagagtcccg ctcagaagaa ctcgtcaaga
      241 aggcgataga aggcgatgcg ctgcgaatcg ggagcggcga taccgtaaag cacgaggaag
      301 cggtcagccc attcgccgcc aagctcttca gcaatatcac gggtagccaa cgctatgtcc
      361 tgatagcggt ccgccacacc cagccggcca cagtcgatga atccagaaaa gcggccattt
      421 tccaccatga tattcggcaa gcaggcatcg ccatgggtca cgacgagatc ctcgccgtcg
      481 ggcatgcgcg ccttgagcct ggcgaacagt tcggctggcg cgagcccctg atgctcttcg
      541 tccagatcat cctgatcgac aagaccggct tccatccgag tacgtgctcg ctcgatgcga
      601 tgtttcgctt ggtggtcgaa tgggcaggta gccggatcaa gcgtatgcag ccgccgcatt
      661 gcatcagcca tgatggatac tttctcggca ggagcaaggt gagatgacag gagatcctgc
      721 cccggcactt cgcccaatag cagccagtcc cttcccgctt cagtgacaac gtcgagcaca
      781 gctgcgcaag gaacgcccgt cgtggccagc cacgatagcc gcgctgcctc gtcctgcagt
      841 tcattcaggg caccggacag gtcggtcttg acaaaaagaa ccgggcgccc ctgcgctgac
      901 agccggaaca cggcggcatc agagcagccg attgtctgtt gtgcccagtc atagccgaat
      961 agcctctcca cccaagcggc cggagaacct gcgtgcaatc catcttgttc aatcatgcga
     1021 aacgatcctc atcctgtctc ttgatcagat catgatcccc tgcgccatca gatccttggc
     1081 ggcaagaaag ccatccagtt tactttgcag ggcttcccaa ccttaccaga gggcgcccca
     1141 gctggcaatt ccgacgtcga attcaaaaga tcttaagtaa gtaagagtat acgtatatcg
     1201 gctaataacg tattaaggcg cttcggcgcc tttttttatg ggggtatttt catcccaatc
     1261 cacacgtcca acgcacagca aacaccacgt cgaccctatc agctgcgtgc tttctatgag
     1321 tcgttgctgc ataacttgac aattaatcat ccggctcgta taatgtgtgg agggcccaag
     1381 ttcacttaaa aaggagatca acaatgaaag caattttcgt actgaaacat cttaatcatg
     1441 cgggggagtc tttctaatgg cgagtagcga agacgttatc aaagagttca tgcgtttcaa
     1501 agttcgtatg gaaggttccg ttaacggtca cgagttcgaa atcgaaggtg aaggtgaagg
     1561 tcgtccgtac gaaggtaccc agaccgctaa actgaaagtt accaaaggtg gtccgctgcc
     1621 gttcgcttgg gacatcctgt ccccgcagtt ccagtacggt tccaaagctt acgttaaaca
     1681 cccggctgac atcccggact acctgaaact gtccttcccg gaaggtttca aatgggaacg
     1741 tgttatgaac ttcgaagacg gtggtgttgt taccgttacc caggactcct ccctgcaaga
     1801 cggtgagttc atctacaaag ttaaactgcg tggtaccaac ttcccgtccg acggtccggt
     1861 tatgcagaaa aaaaccatgg gttgggaagc ttccaccgaa cgtatgtacc cggaagacgg
     1921 tgctctgaaa ggtgaaatca aaatgcgtct gaaactgaaa gacggtggtc actacgacgc
     1981 tgaagttaaa accacctaca tggctaaaaa accggttcag ctgccgggtg cttacaaaac
     2041 cgacatcaaa ctggacatca cctcccacaa cgaagactac accatcgttg aacagtacga
     2101 acgtgctgaa ggtcgtcact ccaccggtgc ttaaggatcg gttgtcgagt aaggatctcc
     2161 aggcatcaaa taaaacgaaa ggctcagtcg aaagactggg cctttcgttt tatctgttgt
     2221 ttgtcggtga acgctctcta ctagagtcac actggctcac cttcgggtgg gcctttctgc
     2281 gtttatagga tcctaactcg agcctaggga tatattccgc ttcctcgctc actgactcgc
     2341 tacgctcggt cgttcgactg cggcgagcgg aaatggctta cgaacggggc ggagatttcc
     2401 tggaagatgc caggaagata cttaacaggg aagtgagagg gccgcggcaa agccgttttt
     2461 ccataggctc cgcccccctg acaagcatca cgaaatctga cgctcaaatc agtggtggcg
     2521 aaacccgaca ggactataaa gataccaggc gtttccccct ggcggctccc tcgtgcgctc
     2581 tcctgttcct gcctttcggt ttaccggtgt cattccgctg ttatggccgc gtttgtctca
     2641 ttccacgcct gacactcagt tccgggtagg cagttcgctc caagctggac tgtatgcacg
     2701 aaccccccgt tcagtccgac cgctgcgcct tatccggtaa ctatcgtctt gagtccaacc
     2761 cggaaagaca tgcaaaagca ccactggcag cagccactgg taattgattt agaggagtta
     2821 gtcttgaagt catgcgccgg ttaaggctaa actgaaagga caagttttgg tgactgcgct
     2881 cctccaagcc agttacctcg gttcaaagag ttggtagctc agagaacctt cgaaaaaccg
     2941 ccctgcaagg cggttttttc gttttcagag caagagatta cgcgcagacc aaaacgatct
     3001 caagaagatc atcttattaa
//
